>Addgene plasmid #25477 | NR4A1 | depositor partial sequence | sequence record 11881 | Author sequence
GGCCGGCTACCTTCAAAACCCAAGCAGCCCCCAGATGCCTCCCCTGCCAATCTCCTCACTTCCCTGGTCC
GTGCACACCTGGACTCAGGGCCCAGCACTGCCAAACTGGACTACTCCAAGTTCCAGGAGCTGGTGCTGCC
CCACTTTGGGAAGGAAGATGCTGGGGATGTACAGCAGTTCTACGACCTGCTCTCCGGTTCTCTGGAGGTC
ATCCGCAAGTGGGCGGAGAAGATCCCTGGCTTTGCTGAGCTGTCACCGGCTGACCAGGACCTGTTGCTGG
AGTCGGCCTTCCTGGAGCTCTTCATCCTCCGCCTGGCGTACAGGTCTAAGCCAGGCGAGGGCAAGCTCAT
CTTCTGCTCAGGCCTGGTGCTACACCGGCTGCAGTGTGCCCGTGGCTTCGGGGACTGGATTGACAGTATC
CTGGCCTTCTCAAGGTCCCTGCACAGCTTGCTTGTCGATGTCCCTGCCTTCGCCTGCCTCTCTGCCCTTG
TCCTCATCACCGACCGGCATGGGCTGCAGGAGCCGCGGCGGGTGGAGGAGCTGCAGAACCGCATCGCCAG
CTGCCTGAAGGAGCACGTGGCAGCTGTGGCGGGCGAGCCCCAGCCAGCCAGCTGCCTGTCACGTCTGTTG
GGCAAACTGCCCGAGCTGCGGACCCTGTGCACCCAGGGCCTGCAGCGCATCTTCTACCTCAAGCTGGAGG
ACTTGGTGCCCCCTCCACCCATCATTGACAAGATCTTCATGGACACGCTGCCCTTC
