>Addgene plasmid #25477 | NR4A1 | addgene partial sequence | sequence record 31457 | 25477 with T7
AATATTTTGTTTACTTTAAGAAGGAGATATACCATGGGCAGCAGCCATCATCATCATCATCACAGCAGCG
GCCTGGTGCCGCGCGGCAGCCATATGGGCCGGCTACCTTCAAAACCCAAGCAGCCCCCAGATGCCTCCCC
TGCCAATCTCCTCACTTCCCTGGTCCGTGCACACCTGGACTCAGGGCCCAGCACTGCCAAACTGGACTAC
TCCAAGTTCCAGGAGCTGGTGCTGCCCCACTTTGGGAAGGAAGATGCTGGGGATGTACAGCAGTTCTACG
ACCTGCTCTCCGGTTCTCTGGAGGTCATCCGCAAGTGGGCGGAGAAGATCCCTGGCTTTGCTGAGCTGTC
ACCGGCTGACCAGGACCTGTTGCTGGAGTCGGCCTTCCTGGAGCTCTTCATCCTCCGCCTGGCGTACAGG
TCTAAGCCAGGCGAGGGCAAGCTCATCTTCTGCTCAGGCCTGGTGCTACACCGGCTGCAGTGTGCCCGTG
GCTTCGGGGACTGGATTGACAGTATCCTGGCCTTCTCAAGGTCCCTGCACAGCTTGCTTGTCGATGTCCC
TGCCTTCGCCTGCCTCTCTGCCCTTGTCCTCATCACCGACCGGCATGGGCTGCAGGAGCCGCGGCGGGTG
GAGGAGCTGCAGAACCGCATCGCCAGCTGCCTGAAGGAGCACGTGGCAGCTGTGGCGGGCGAGCCCCAGC
CAGCCAGCTGCCTGTCACGTCTGTTGGGCAAACTGCCCGAGCTGCGGACCCTGTGCACCCAGGGCCTGCA
GCGCATCTTCTACCTCAAGCTGGAGGACTTGGTGCCCCCTCCACCCATCATTGACAAGATCTTCATGGAC
ACGCTGCCCTTCTAAGGATCCGAATTCGAGCTCCGTCGACAAGCTTGCGGCCGCACTCGA
