[The description below was written by a language model from this plasmid's Addgene catalogue record.]
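Description:
NR4A1 is a bacterial expression plasmid built on pET28-LIC, a ligation-independent-cloning derivative of the pET28 family produced by a structural genomics group. The backbone is listed at 7328 bp without insert. The plasmid is selected with kanamycin, is recorded as low copy, and is propagated in a standard cloning strain (DH5alpha). No feature table accompanies the record, so the origin of replication and the exact regulatory elements are not explicitly documented. The use of T7 and T7-terminator sequencing primers is nevertheless consistent with the usual pET arrangement. In that arrangement the insert sits between a T7 promoter and T7 terminator and is expressed in a host supplying T7 RNA polymerase.

The payload is a 756 bp fragment of human NR4A1 (nuclear receptor subfamily 4, group A, member 1), also known as NUR77, TR3 or NGFIB, carrying an N-terminal His tag for affinity purification. The record cautions that the insert may not be the full open reading frame, and its small size indicates a truncated, domain-level construct rather than the complete receptor. Which residues or domain it spans is not stated. The cloning method is recorded as restriction enzyme, despite the LIC-type backbone.

The stated purpose is recombinant protein production in bacteria for structure determination, and the depositor links the construct to a deposited crystal structure entry that superseded an earlier one. It is therefore best suited to producing purified, His-tagged NR4A1 fragment for crystallography and for related biophysical or biochemical work. Distribution is limited to academic and nonprofit users.
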