Addgene plasmid #25477: NR4A1
Purpose: Bacterial expression for structure determination; may not be full ORF
Depositing lab: Cheryl Arrowsmith. Depositing organization: University of Toronto.
Backbone
  Vector backbone: pET28-LIC
  Backbone manufacturer: SGC
  Backbone size w/o insert (bp): 7328
  Vector type: Bacterial Expression
Growth in bacteria
  Bacterial resistance: Kanamycin, 50 μg/mL
  Growth temperature: 37°C
  Growth strain: DH5alpha
  Copy number: Low Copy
Gene/Insert
  Gene/Insert name: NR4A1 (alt names: PDB ID: 2QW4 (supersedes 2GBD); nuclear receptor subfamily 4, group A, member 1; NR4A1)
  Species: H. sapiens (human)
  Insert size (bp): 756
  Entrez Gene: NR4A1 (a.k.a. GFRP1, HMR, N10, NAK-1, NGFIB, NP10, NUR77, TR3)
  Tag / fusion protein: His (N terminal on insert)
  Cloning method: Restriction Enzyme
  Sequencing primers: 5′ T7; 3′ T7-term
Terms and licenses: Academic/Nonprofit Terms; Industry Terms: Not Available to Industry
Depositor comments: PDB: 2QW4 (supersedes 2GBD) https://www.rcsb.org/structure/2QW4 SGC link: https://www.thesgc.org/structures/2GBD/
How to cite: NR4A1 was a gift from Cheryl Arrowsmith (Addgene plasmid # 25477 ; http://n2t.net/addgene:25477 ; RRID:Addgene_25477)
